>Addgene plasmid #69961 | 4YY8 | depositor partial sequence | sequence record 124285 | Insert
AAAAAAAAAATTGTTGATGCAAATATTGCTACTGAAACTATGATTGATATTAATGTTGGTGGAGCTATTT
TTGAAACATCTAGACATACCTTAACACAACAAAAAGATTCATTTATAGAGAAATTATTAAGTGGAAGACA
TCATGTAACCAGAGATAAACAAGGAAGAATATTCTTAGATAGGGATAGTGAGTTATTTAGAATTATACTT
AACTTCTTAAGAAATCCGTTAACTATACCCATACCAAAAGATTTAAGTGAAAGTGAAGCCTTGTTGAAAG
AAGCAGAATTTTATGGTATTAAATTTTTACCATTCCCATTAGTATTTTGTATAGGTGGATTTGATGGTGT
AGAATATTTAAATTCGATGGAATTATTAGATATTAGTCAACAATGCTGGCGTATGTGTACACCTATGTCT
ACCAAAAAAGCTTATTTTGGAAGTGCTGTATTGAATAATTTCTTATACGTTTTTGGTGGTAATAACTATG
ATTATAAGGCTTTATTTGAAACTGAGGTGTATGATCGTTTAAGAGATGTATGGTATGTTTCAAGTAATTT
AAATATACCTAGAAGAAATAATTGTGGTGTTACGTCAAATGGTAGAATTTATTGTATTGGGGGATATGAT
GGCTCTTCTATTATACCGAATGTAGAAGCATATGATCATCGTATGAAAGCATGGGTAGAGGTGGCACCTT
TGAATACCCCTAGATCATCAGCTATGTGTGTTGCTTTTGATAATAAAATTTATGTCATTGGTGGAACTAA
TGGTGAGAGATTAAATTCTATTGAAGTATATGAAGAAAAAATGAATAAATGGGAACAATTTCCATATGCC
TTATTAGAAGCTAGAAGTTCAGGAGCAGCTTTTAATTACCTTAATCAAATATATGTTGTTGGAGGTATTG
ATAATGAACATAACATATTAGATTCCGTTGAACAATATCAACCATTTAATAAAAGATGGCAATTTCTAAA
TGGTGTACCAGAGAAAAAAATGAATTTTGGAGCTGCCACATTGTCAGATTCTTATATAATTACAGGAGGA
GAAAATGGCGAAGTTCTAAATTCATGTCATTTCTTTTCACCAGATACAAATGAATGGCAGCTTGGCCCAT
CTTTATTAGTTCCCAGATTTGGTCACTCCGTTTTAATAGCAAATATA
