>Addgene plasmid #69961 | 4YY8 | addgene partial sequence | sequence record 126201 | Polyhedrin-F 5'-AAATGATAACCATCTCGC-3'
TTTCGTAACAGTTTTGTAATAAAAAAACCTATAAATATTCCGGATTATTCATACCGTCCCACCATCGGGC
GCGGATCTCGGTCCGAAAACCATGCATCATCATCATCATCACAGCAGCGGCAGAGAAAACTTGTATTTCC
AGGGCAAAAAAAAAATTGTTGATGCAAATATTGCTACTGAAACTATGATTGATATTAATGTTGGTGGAGC
TATTTTTGAAACATCTAGACATACCTTAACACAACAAAAAGATTCATTTATAGAGAAATTATTAAGTGGA
AGACATCATGTAACCAGAGATAAACAAGGAAGAATATTCTTAGATAGGGATAGTGAGTTATTTAGAATTA
TACTTAACTTCTTAAGAAATCCGTTAACTATACCCATACCAAAAGATTTAAGTGAAAGTGAAGCCTTGTT
GAAAGAAGCAGAATTTTATGGTATTAAATTTTTACCATTCCCATTAGTATTTTGTATAGGTGGATTTGAT
GGTGTAGAATATTTAAATTCGATGGAATTATTAGATATTAGTCAACAATGCTGGCGTATGTGTACACCTA
TGTCTACCAAAAAAGCTTATTTTGGAAGTGCTGTATTGAATAATTTCTTATACGTTTTTGGTGGTAATAA
CTATGATTATAAGGCTTTATTTGAAACTGAGGTGTATGATCGTTTAAGAGATGTATGGTATGTTTCAAGT
AATTTAAATATACCTAGAAGAAATAATTGTGGTGTTACGTCAAATGGTAGAATTTATTGTATTGGGGGAT
ATGATGGCTCTTCTATTATACCGAATGTAGAAGCATATGATCATCGTATGAAAGCATGGGTAGAGGTGGC
ACCTTTGAATACCCCTAGATCATCAGCTATGTGTGTTGCTTTTGATAATAAAATTTATGTCATTGGTGGA
ACTAATGGTGAGAGATTAAATTCTATTGAAGTATATGAAGAAAAAATGAATAAATGGGAACAATTTCCAT
ATGCCTTATTAGAAGCTAGAAGTTCAGGAGCAGCTTTTAATTACCTTAATCAAATATATGTTGTTGGAGG
TATTGATAATGAACATAACATATTAGATTCCGTTGAACAATATCAACCATTTAATAA
