>Addgene plasmid #69961 | 4YY8 | addgene partial sequence | sequence record 126202 | SV40pA-R 5'-GAAATTTGTGATGCTATTGC-3'
AGCTGCAATAAACAAGTTAACAACAACAATTGCATTCATTTTATGTTTCAGGTTCAGGGGGAGGTGTGGG
AGGTTTTTTAAAGCAAGTAAAACCTCTACAAATGTGGTATGGCTGATTATGATCCTCTAGTACTTCTCGA
CAAGCTTCGTCATCATATATTTGCTATTAAAACGGAGTGACCAAATCTGGGAACTAATAAAGATGGGCCA
AGCTGCCATTCATTTGTATCTGGTGAAAAGAAATGACATGAATTTAGAACTTCGCCATTTTCTCCTCCTG
TAATTATATAAGAATCTGACAATGTGGCAGCTCCAAAATTCATTTTTTTCTCTGGTACACCATTTAGAAA
TTGCCATCTTTTATTAAATGGTTGATATTGTTCAACGGAATCTAATATGTTATGTTCATTATCAATACCT
CCAACAACATATATTTGATTAAGGTAATTAAAAGCTGCTCCTGAACTTCTAGCTTCTAATAAGGCATATG
GAAATTGTTCCCATTTATTCATTTTTTCTTCATATACTTCAATAGAATTTAATCTCTCACCATTAGTTCC
ACCAATGACATAAATTTTATTATCAAAAGCAACACACATAGCTGATGATCTAGGGGTATTCAAAGGTGCC
ACCTCTACCCATGCTTTCATACGATGATCATATGCTTCTACATTCGGTATAATAGAAGAGCCATCATATC
CCCCAATACAATAAATTCTACCATTTGACGTAACACCACAATTATTTCTTCTAGGTATATTTAAATTACT
TGAAACATACCATACATCTCTTAAACGATCATACACCTCAGTTTCAAATAAAGCCTTATAATCATAGTTA
TTACCACCAAAAACGTATAAGAAATTATTCAATACAGCACTTCCAAAATAAGCTTTTTTGGTAGACATAG
GTGTACACATACGCCAGCATTGTTGACTAATATCTAATAATTCCATCGAATTTAAATATTCTACACCATC
AAATCCACCTATACAAAATACTAATGGGAATGGTAAAAATTTAATACCATAAAATTCTGCTTCTTTCAAC
AAGGCTTCACTTTCACTTAAATCTTTTGGTATGGGTATAGTTAACGGATTTCTTAAGAAGTTAAGTATAA
TTCTAA
