[The description below was written by a language model from this plasmid's Addgene catalogue record.]
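Description:
4YY8 is a baculovirus expression construct built on the pFBOH-MHL backbone, a structural-genomics vector designed to produce recombinant protein in insect cells. It is maintained in E. coli as a high-copy plasmid under ampicillin selection. The record includes no feature table, so the origin of replication, any transposition or recombination elements used to move the cassette into a baculoviral genome, and other backbone details are not documented here.

The insert is a fragment of the gene PF13_0238, covering residues K338 to I726 rather than the complete open reading frame. This agrees with the depositor's note that the clone may not be the full ORF. The source organism and the protein's function are not stated, although the PF13_ locus-tag style is typical of Plasmodium falciparum gene identifiers. Expression is driven by the polyhedrin promoter, a very strong, very late baculoviral promoter that gives high protein yields in infected insect cells. The backbone adds an N-terminal His tag followed by a TEV protease cleavage site. The product can therefore be captured by immobilised metal affinity chromatography and the tag then removed to leave near-native protein.

The stated purpose is protein production for structure determination. The plasmid name looks like a four-character structure accession, and the depositor comments point to a structure entry of the same name, suggesting this truncated domain construct was used to obtain that structure. The cloning method is recorded as unknown.
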