Addgene plasmid #69961: 4YY8
Purpose: Baculovirus expression for structure determination; may not be full ORF
Depositing lab: Cheryl Arrowsmith. Depositing organization: University of Toronto.
Backbone
  Vector backbone: pFBOH-MHL
  Backbone manufacturer: SGC (Addgene plasmid #62304)
  Vector type: Baculovirus expression
Growth in bacteria
  Bacterial resistance: Ampicillin, 100 μg/mL
  Growth temperature: 37°C
  Growth strain: DH5alpha
  Copy number: High Copy
Gene/Insert
  Gene/Insert name: PF13_0238:MAC052-B07:C233961 (alt name: PF13_0238:K338-I726)
  Promoter: polyhedrin
  Tag / fusion protein: His (N terminal on backbone); TEV cleavage site (N terminal on backbone)
  Cloning method: Unknown
  Sequencing primers: 5′ pFBOH-fwd (5'-CCGGATTATTCATACCGTCCCACCA-3'); 3′ pFBOH-rev (5'- CTGATTATGATCCTCTAGTACTTCT-3')
Terms and licenses: Academic/Nonprofit Terms; Industry Terms: Not Available to Industry
Depositor comments: http://www.thesgc.org/structures/4YY8 for more information
How to cite: 4YY8 was a gift from Cheryl Arrowsmith (Addgene plasmid # 69961 ; http://n2t.net/addgene:69961 ; RRID:Addgene_69961)
